>Addgene plasmid #78040 | TSSK3 gRNA (BRDN0001487064) | addgene full sequence | sequence record 188880 | Addgene Assembled Sequence
CCCGGGTGCAAAGATGGATAAAGTTTTAAACAGAGAGGAATCTTTGCAGCTAATGGACCTTCTAGGTCTT
GAAAGGAGTGGGAATTGGCTCCGGTGCCCGTCAGTGGGCAGAGCGCACATCGCCCACAGTCCCCGAGAAG
TTGGGGGGAGGGGTCGGCAATTGATCCGGTGCCTAGAGAAGGTGGCGCGGGGTAAACTGGGAAAGTGATG
TCGTGTACTGGCTCCGCCTTTTTCCCGAGGGTGGGGGAGAACCGTATATAAGTGCAGTAGTCGCCGTGAA
CGTTCTTTTTCGCAACGGGTTTGCCGCCAGAACACAGGTAAGTGCCGTGTGTGGTTCCCGCGGGCCTGGC
CTCTTTACGGGTTATGGCCCTTGCGTGCCTTGAATTACTTCCACCTGGCTGCAGTACGTGATTCTTGATC
CCGAGCTTCGGGTTGGAAGTGGGTGGGAGAGTTCGAGGCCTTGCGCTTAAGGAGCCCCTTCGCCTCGTGC
TTGAGTTGAGGCCTGGCCTGGGCGCTGGGGCCGCCGCGTGCGAATCTGGTGGCACCTTCGCGCCTGTCTC
GCTGCTTTCGATAAGTCTCTAGCCATTTAAAATTTTTGATGACCTGCTGCGACGCTTTTTTTCTGGCAAG
ATAGTCTTGTAAATGCGGGCCAAGATCTGCACACTGGTATTTCGGTTTTTGGGGCCGCGGGCGGCGACGG
GGCCCGTGCGTCCCAGCGCACATGTTCGGCGAGGCGGGGCCTGCGAGCGCGGCCACCGAGAATCGGACGG
GGGTAGTCTCAAGCTGGCCGGCCTGCTCTGGTGCCTGGCCTCGCGCCGCCGTGTATCGCCCCGCCCTGGG
CGGCAAGGCTGGCCCGGTCGGCACCAGTTGCGTGAGCGGAAAGATGGCCGCTTCCCGGCCCTGCTGCAGG
GAGCTCAAAATGGAGGACGCGGCGCTCGGGAGAGCGGGCGGGTGAGTCACCCACACAAAGGAAAAGGGCC
TTTCCGTCCTCAGCCGTCGCTTCATGTGACTCCACGGAGTACCGGGCGCCGTCCAGGCACCTCGATTAGT
TCTCGAGCTTTTGGAGTACGTCGTCTTTAGGTTGGGGGGAGGGGTTTTATGCGATGGAGTTTCCCCACAC
TGAGTGGGTGGAGACTGAAGTTAGGCCAGCTTGGCACTTGATGTAATTCTCCTTGGAATTTGCCCTTTTT
GAGTTTGGATCTTGGTTCATTCTCAAGCCTCAGACAGTGGTTCAAAGTTTTTTTCTTCCATTTCAGGTGT
CGTGACGTACGGCCACCATGACCGAGTACAAGCCCACGGTGCGCCTCGCCACCCGCGACGACGTCCCCAG
GGCCGTACGCACCCTCGCCGCCGCGTTCGCCGACTACCCCGCCACGCGCCACACCGTCGATCCGGACCGC
CACATCGAGCGGGTCACCGAGCTGCAAGAACTCTTCCTCACGCGCGTCGGGCTCGACATCGGCAAGGTGT
GGGTCGCGGACGACGGCGCCGCCGTGGCGGTCTGGACCACGCCGGAGAGCGTCGAAGCGGGGGCGGTGTT
CGCCGAGATCGGCCCGCGCATGGCCGAGTTGAGCGGTTCCCGGCTGGCCGCGCAGCAACAGATGGAAGGC
CTCCTGGCGCCGCACCGGCCCAAGGAGCCCGCGTGGTTCCTGGCCACCGTCGGAGTCTCGCCCGACCACC
AGGGCAAGGGTCTGGGCAGCGCCGTCGTGCTCCCCGGAGTGGAGGCGGCCGAGCGCGCCGGGGTGCCCGC
CTTCCTGGAGACCTCCGCGCCCCGCAACCTCCCCTTCTACGAGCGGCTCGGCTTCACCGTCACCGCCGAC
GTCGAGGTGCCCGAAGGACCGCGCACCTGGTGCATGACCCGCAAGCCCGGTGCCTGAACGCGTTAAGTCG
ACAATCAACCTCTGGATTACAAAATTTGTGAAAGATTGACTGGTATTCTTAACTATGTTGCTCCTTTTAC
GCTATGTGGATACGCTGCTTTAATGCCTTTGTATCATGCTATTGCTTCCCGTATGGCTTTCATTTTCTCC
TCCTTGTATAAATCCTGGTTGCTGTCTCTTTATGAGGAGTTGTGGCCCGTTGTCAGGCAACGTGGCGTGG
TGTGCACTGTGTTTGCTGACGCAACCCCCACTGGTTGGGGCATTGCCACCACCTGTCAGCTCCTTTCCGG
GACTTTCGCTTTCCCCCTCCCTATTGCCACGGCGGAACTCATCGCCGCCTGCCTTGCCCGCTGCTGGACA
GGGGCTCGGCTGTTGGGCACTGACAATTCCGTGGTGTTGTCGGGGAAATCATCGTCCTTTCCTTGGCTGC
TCGCCTGTGTTGCCACCTGGATTCTGCGCGGGACGTCCTTCTGCTACGTCCCTTCGGCCCTCAATCCAGC
GGACCTTCCTTCCCGCGGCCTGCTGCCGGCTCTGCGGCCTCTTCCGCGTCTTCGCCTTCGCCCTCAGACG
AGTCGGATCTCCCTTTGGGCCGCCTCCCCGCGTCGACTTTAAGACCAATGACTTACAAGGCAGCTGTAGA
TCTTAGCCACTTTTTAAAAGAAAAGGGGGGACTGGAAGGGCTAATTCACTCCCAACGAAGACAAGATCTG
CTTTTTGCTTGTACTGGGTCTCTCTGGTTAGACCAGATCTGAGCCTGGGAGCTCTCTGGCTAACTAGGGA
ACCCACTGCTTAAGCCTCAATAAAGCTTGCCTTGAGTGCTTCAAGTAGTGTGTGCCCGTCTGTTGTGTGA
CTCTGGTAACTAGAGATCCCTCAGACCCTTTTAGTCAGTGTGGAAAATCTCTAGCAGTACGTATAGTAGT
TCATGTCATCTTATTATTCAGTATTTATAACTTGCAAAGAAATGAATATCAGAGAGTGAGAGGAACTTGT
TTATTGCAGCTTATAATGGTTACAAATAAAGCAATAGCATCACAAATTTCACAAATAAAGCATTTTTTTC
ACTGCATTCTAGTTGTGGTTTGTCCAAACTCATCAATGTATCTTATCATGTCTGGCTCTAGCTATCCCGC
CCCTAACTCCGCCCATCCCGCCCCTAACTCCGCCCAGTTCCGCCCATTCTCCGCCCCATGGCTGACTAAT
TTTTTTTATTTATGCAGAGGCCGAGGCCGCCTCGGCCTCTGAGCTATTCCAGAAGTAGTGAGGAGGCTTT
TTTGGAGGCCTAGGGACGTACCCAATTCGCCCTATAGTGAGTCGTATTACGCGCGCTCACTGGCCGTCGT
TTTACAACGTCGTGACTGGGAAAACCCTGGCGTTACCCAACTTAATCGCCTTGCAGCACATCCCCCTTTC
GCCAGCTGGCGTAATAGCGAAGAGGCCCGCACCGATCGCCCTTCCCAACAGTTGCGCAGCCTGAATGGCG
AATGGG
[124 nt withheld, positions 3367-3490]
C
[91 nt withheld, positions 3492-3582]
A
[49 nt withheld, positions 3584-3632]
CCTTTGACGTTGGAGTCCACGTTCTTT
[37 nt withheld, positions 3660-3696]
ACCCTATCTCGGTCTATTCTTTTGATTTATAAGGGATTTTGCCGATTTCGGCCTATTGGTTAAAAAATGA
GCTGATTTAACAAAAATTTAACGCGAATTTTAACAAAATATTAACGCTTACAATTTAGGTGGCACTTTTC
GGGGAAATGTGCGCGGAACCCCTATTTGTTTATTTTTCTAAATACATTCAAATATGTATCCGCTCATGAG
ACAATAACCCTGATAAATGCTTCAATAATATTGAAAAAGGAAGAGTATGAGTATTCAACATTTCCGTGTC
GCCCTTATTCCCTTTTTTGCGGCATTTTGCCTTCCTGTTTTTGCTCACCCAGAAACGCTGGTGAAAGTAA
AAGATGCTGAAGATCAGTTGGGTGCACGAGTGGGTTACATCGAACTGGATCTCAACAGCGGTAAGATCCT
TGAGAGTTTTCGCCCCGAAGAACGTTTTCCAATGATGAGCACTTTTAAAGTTCTGCTATGTGGCGCGGTA
TTATCCCGTATTGACGCCGGGCAAGAGCAACTCGGTCGCCGCATACACTATTCTCAGAATGACTTGGTTG
AGTACTCACCAGTCACAGAAAAGCATCTTACGGATGGCATGACAGTAAGAGAATTATGCAGTGCTGCCAT
AACCATGAGTGATAACACTGCGGCCAACTTACTTCTGACAACGATCGGAGGACCGAAGGAGCTAACCGCT
TTTTTGCACAACATGGGGGATCATGTAACTCGCCTTGATCGTTGGGAACCGGAGCTGAATGAAGCCATAC
CAAACGACGAGCGTGACACCACGATGCCTGTAGCAATGGCAACAACGTTGCGCAAACTATTAACTGGCGA
ACTACTTACTCTAGCTTCCCGGCAACAATTAATAGACTGGATGGAGGCGGATAAAGTTGCAGGACCACTT
CTGCGCTCGGCCCTTCCGGCTGGCTGGTTTATTGCTGATAAATCTGGAGCCGGTGAGCGTGGGTCTCGCG
GTATCATTGCAGCACTGGGGCCAGATGGTAAGCCCTCCCGTATCGTAGTTATCTACACGACGGGGAGTCA
GGCAACTATGGATGAACGAAATAGACAGATCGCTGAGATAGGTGCCTCACTGATTAAGCATTGGTAACTG
TCAGACCAAGTTTACTCATATATACTTTAGATTGATTTAAAACTTCATTTTTAATTTAAAAGGATCTAGG
TGAAGATCCTTTTTGATAATCTCATGACCAAAATCCCTTAACGTGAGTTTTCGTTCCACTGAGCGTCAGA
CCCCGTAGAAAAGATCAAAGGATCTTCTTGAGATCCTTTTTTTCTGCGCGTAATCTGCTGCTTGCAAACA
AAAAAACCACCGCTACCAGCGGTGGTTTGTTTGCCGGATCAAGAGCTACCAACTCTTTTTCCGAAGGTAA
CTGGCTTCAGCAGAGCGCAGATACCAAATACTGTTCTTCTAGTGTAGCCGTAGTTAGGCCACCACTTCAA
GAACTCTGTAGCACCGCCTACATACCTCGCTCTGCTAATCCTGTTACCAGTGGCTGCTGCCAGTGGCGAT
AAGTCGTGTCTTACCGGGTTGGACTCAAGACGATAGTTACCGGATAAGGCGCAGCGGTCGGGCTGAACGG
GGGGTTCGTGCACACAGCCCAGCTTGGAGCGAACGACCTACACCGAACTGAGATACCTACAGCGTGAGCT
ATGAGAAAGCGCCACGCTTCCCGAAGGGAGAAAGGCGGACAGGTATCCGGTAAGCGGCAGGGTCGGAACA
GGAGAGCGCACGAGGGAGCTTCCAGGGGGAAACGCCTGGTATCTTTATAGTCCTGTCGGGTTTCGCCACC
TCTGACTTGAGCGTCGATTTTTGTGATGCTCGTCAGGGGGGCGGAGCCTATGGAAAAACGCCAGCAACGC
GGCCTTTTTACGGTTCCTGGCCTTTTGCTGGCCTTTTGCTCACATGTTCTTTCCTGCGTTATCCCCTGAT
TCTGTGGATAACCGTATTACCGCCTTTGAGTGAGCTGATACCGCTCGCCGCAGCCGAACGACCGAGCGCA
GCGAGTCAGTGAGCGAGGAAGCGGAAGAGCGCCCAATACGCAAACCGCCTCTCCCCGCGCGTTGGCCGAT
TCATTAATGCAGCTGGCACGACAGGTTTCCCGACTGGAAAGCGGGCAGTGAGCGCAACGCAATTAATGTG
AGTTAGCTCACTCATTAGGCACCCCAGGCTTTACACTTTATGCTTCCGGCTCGTATGTTGTGTGGAATTG
TGAGCGGATAACAATTTCACACAGGAAACAGCTATGACCATGATTACGCCAAGCGCGCAATTAACCCTCA
CTAAAGGGAACAAAAGCTGGAGCTGCAAGCTTAATGTAGTCTTATGCAATACTCTTGTAGTCTTGCAACA
TGGTAACGATGAGTTAGCAACATGCCTTACAAGGAGAGAAAAAGCACCGTGCATGCCGATTGGTGGAAGT
AAGGTGGTACGATCGTGCCTTATTAGGAAGGCAACAGACGGGTCTGACATGGATTGGACGAACCACTGAA
TTGCCGCATTGCAGAGATATTGTATTTAAGTGCCTAGCTCGATACATAAACGGGTCTCTCTGGTTAGACC
AGATCTGAGCCTGGGAGCTCTCTGGCTAACTAGGGAACCCACTGCTTAAGCCTCAATAAAGCTTGCCTTG
AGTGCTTCAAGTAGTGTGTGCCCGTCTGTTGTGTGACTCTGGTAACTAGAGATCCCTCAGACCCTTTTAG
TCAGTGTGGAAAATCTCTAGCAGTGGCGCCCGAACAGGGACTTGAAAGCGAAAGGGAAACCAGAGGAGCT
CTCTCGACGCAGGACTCGGCTTGCTGAAGCGCGCACGGCAAGAGGCGAGGGGCGGCGACTGGTGAGTACG
CCAAAAATTTTGACTAGCGGAGGCTAGAAGGAGAGAGATGGGTGCGAGAGCGTCAGTATTAAGCGGGGGA
GAATTAGATCGCGATGGGAAAAAATTCGGTTAAGGCCAGGGGGAAAGAAAAAATATAAATTAAAACATAT
AGTATGGGCAAGCAGGGAGCTAGAACGATTCGCAGTTAATCCTGGCCTGTTAGAAACATCAGAAGGCTGT
AGACAAATACTGGGACAGCTACAACCATCCCTTCAGACAGGATCAGAAGAACTTAGATCATTATATAATA
CAGTAGCAACCCTCTATTGTGTGCATCAAAGGATAGAGATAAAAGACACCAAGGAAGCTTTAGACAAGAT
AGAGGAAGAGCAAAACAAAAGTAAGACCACCGCACAGCAAGCGGCCGCTGATCTTCAGACCTGGAGGAGG
AGATATGAGGGACAATTGGAGAAGTGAATTATATAAATATAAAGTAGTAAAAATTGAACCATTAGGAGTA
GCACCCACCAAGGCAAAGAGAAGAGTGGTGCAGAGAGAAAAAAGAGCAGTGGGAATAGGAGCTTTGTTCC
TTGGGTTCTTGGGAGCAGCAGGAAGCACTATGGGCGCAGCGTCAATGACGCTGACGGTACAGGCCAGACA
ATTATTGTCTGGTATAGTGCAGCAGCAGAACAATTTGCTGAGGGCTATTGAGGCGCAACAGCATCTGTTG
CAACTCACAGTCTGGGGCATCAAGCAGCTCCAGGCAAGAATCCTGGCTGTGGAAAGATACCTAAAGGATC
AACAGCTCCTGGGGATTTGGGGTTGCTCTGGAAAACTCATTTGCACCACTGCTGTGCCTTGGAATGCTAG
TTGGAGTAATAAATCTCTGGAACAGATTTGGAATCACACGACCTGGATGGAGTGGGACAGAGAAATTAAC
AATTACACAAGCTTAATACACTCCTTAATTGAAGAATCGCAAAACCAGCAAGAAAAGAATGAACAAGAAT
TATTGGAATTAGATAAATGGGCAAGTTTGTGGAATTGGTTTAACATAACAAATTGGCTGTGGTATATAAA
ATTATTCATAATGATAGTAGGAGGCTTGGTAGGTTTAAGAATAGTTTTTGCTGTACTTTCTATAGTGAAT
AGAGTTAGGCAGGGATATTCACCATTATCGTTTCAGACCCACCTCCCAACCCCGAGGGGACCCAGAGAGG
GCCTATTTCCCATGATTCCTTCATATTTGCATATACGATACAAGGCTGTTAGAGAGATAATTAGAATTAA
TTTGACTGTAAACACAAAGATATTAGTACAAAATACGTGACGTAGAAAGTAATAATTTCTTGGGTAGTTT
GCAGTTTTAAAATTATGTTTTAAAATGGACTATCATATGCTTACCGTAACTTGAAAGTATTTCGATTTCT
TGGCTTTATATATCTTGTGGAAAGGACGAAACACCGGAATCTCTGGATAAACTCTGGTTTTAGAGCTAGA
AATAGCAAGTTAAAATAAGGCTAGTCCGTTATCAACTTGAAAAAGTGGCACCGAGTCGGTGCTTTTTTAA
GCTTGGCGTAACTAGATCTTGAGACAAATGGCAGTATTCATCCACAATTTTAAAAGAAAAGGGGGGATTG
GGGGGTACAGTGCAGGGGAAAGAATAGTAGACATAATAGCAACAGACATACAAACTAAAGAATTACAAAA
ACAAATTACAAAAATTCAAAATTTTCGGGTTTATTACAGGGACAGCAGAGATCCACTTTGGCGCCGGCTC
GAGGGGG
Features (pLannotate 1.2.2; 29 found; start..end, strand, type, name):
     14..80      +  CDS            small t antigen (fragment): SV40 (simian virus 40) small t antigen
    106..317     +  promoter       EF-1α core promoter: core promoter for human elongation factor EF-1α
    318..1256    +  intron         EF-1α intron A: intron upstream of the start codon of human EF-1α
   1278..1877    +  CDS            PuroR (fragment): puromycin N-acetyltransferase; pac from Streptomyces; confers resistance to puromycin
   1893..2481    +  misc_feature   WPRE: woodchuck hepatitis virus posttranscriptional regulatory element
   2532..2551    +  misc_feature   cPPT/CTS (fragment): central polypurine tract and central termination sequence of HIV-1
   2553..2786    +  LTR            3' LTR (ΔU3): self-inactivating 3' long terminal repeat (LTR) from HIV-1
   2864..2985    +  polyA_signal   SV40 poly(A) signal: SV40 polyadenylation signal
   3025..3160    +  rep_origin     SV40 ori: SV40 origin of replication
   3181..3199    -  promoter       T7 promoter: promoter for bacteriophage T7 RNA polymerase
   3207..3362    +  CDS            lacZα (fragment): LacZα fragment of β-galactosidase; lacZ fragment
   3367..3795    +  rep_origin     f1 ori (sequence partly withheld): f1 bacteriophage origin of replication; arrow indicates direction of (+) strand synthesis
   3848..3952    +  promoter       AmpR promoter: bla
   3953..4813    +  CDS            AmpR: β-lactamase; bla; confers resistance to ampicillin, carbenicillin, and related antibiotics
   4984..5572    +  rep_origin     ori: high-copy-number ColE1/pMB1/pBR322/pUC origin of replication
   5755..5847    +  CDS            lacI (fragment): lac repressor; lacI; The lac repressor binds to the lac operator to inhibit transcription in E. coli. This inhibition can be relieved by adding lactose or isopropyl-β-D-thiogalactopyranoside (IPTG).
   5860..5881    +  protein_bind   CAP binding site: CAP binding activates transcription in the presence of cAMP. E. coli catabolite activator protein
   5896..5926    +  promoter       lac promoter: promoter for the E. coli lac operon
   5934..5950    +  protein_bind   lac operator: The lac repressor binds to the lac operator to inhibit transcription in E. coli. This inhibition can be relieved by adding lactose or isopropyl-β-D-thiogalactopyranoside (IPTG). lac repressor encoded by lacI
   5995..6013    +  promoter       T3 promoter: promoter for bacteriophage T3 RNA polymerase
   6041..6267    +  promoter       RSV promoter: Rous sarcoma virus enhancer/promoter
   6268..6448    +  LTR            5' LTR (truncated): truncated 5' long terminal repeat (LTR) from HIV-1
   6495..6620    +  misc_feature   HIV-1 Ψ: packaging signal of human immunodeficiency virus type 1
   6604..6967    +  CDS            HIV-1 gag (fragment): gag protein from human immunodeficiency virus 1; gag
   7113..7346    +  misc_feature   RRE: The Rev response element (RRE) of HIV-1 allows for Rev-dependent mRNA export from the nucleus to the cytoplasm.
   7723..7749    +  CDS            Rev (fragment): human immunodeficiency virus 1 (HIV-1) Rev protein; rev; enhances nuclear export of unspliced and incompletely spliced viral mRNAs
   7753..7993    +  promoter       U6 promoter: RNA polymerase III promoter for human U6 snRNA
   8023..8098    +  misc_RNA       gRNA scaffold: guide RNA scaffold for the Streptococcus pyogenes CRISPR/Cas9 system
   8154..8271    +  misc_feature   cPPT/CTS: central polypurine tract and central termination sequence of HIV-1
