[The description below was written by a language model from this plasmid's Addgene catalogue record and pLannotate feature annotations shown in this document.]
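Description:
TSSK3 gRNA (BRDN0001487064) is a third-generation lentiviral guide RNA plasmid built on the lentiGuide-Puro backbone and designed to direct CRISPR-Cas9 cutting at the human TSSK3 gene, which encodes a testis-specific serine kinase also known as SPOGA3, STK22C, STK22D or TSK3. In E. coli it is maintained as a high-copy plasmid through a ColE1/pUC-type origin and selected with ampicillin via the β-lactamase gene. An f1 origin, an SV40 origin and remnants of lac, T7 and T3 elements are also annotated in the backbone.

The lentiviral transfer cassette begins with an RSV promoter fused to a truncated HIV-1 5' LTR, which makes genomic RNA production independent of Tat. This is followed by the Ψ packaging signal with a partial gag sequence, the Rev response element for nuclear export of the unspliced viral RNA, and a cPPT/CTS element. It ends in a ΔU3 self-inactivating 3' LTR. Within this cassette, a human U6 RNA polymerase III promoter drives a 20-nucleotide spacer designed against the TSSK3 reference transcript, joined to the Streptococcus pyogenes gRNA scaffold. Downstream, the EF-1α core promoter with its intron A expresses puromycin N-acetyltransferase, allowing selection of transduced mammalian cells, and a WPRE enhances transcript expression.

The plasmid does not encode Cas9, so it is meant to be used with a separate Cas9 lentivector or in cells that already express the nuclease. It corresponds to one guide from a human kinome gRNA collection designed under optimised sgRNA rules to maximise on-target activity and limit off-target effects, and it is suited to knockout studies of TSSK3.
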