Addgene plasmid #78040: TSSK3 gRNA (BRDN0001487064)
Purpose: 3rd generation lentiviral gRNA plasmid targeting human TSSK3
Depositing lab: John Doench & David Root. Depositing organization: Broad Institute. Publication: Optimized sgRNA design to maximize activity and minimize off-target effects of CRISPR-Cas9. Doench JG, Fusi N, Sullender M, Hegde M, Vaimberg EW, Donovan KF, Smith I, Tothova Z, Wilen C, Orchard R, Virgin HW, Listgarten J, Root DE. Nat Biotechnol. 2016 Jan 18. doi: 10.1038/nbt.3437. PubMed 26780180.
Backbone
  Vector backbone: lentiGuide-Puro
  Backbone manufacturer: Zhang Lab (Addgene plasmid # 52963)
  Vector type: Mammalian Expression, Lentiviral, CRISPR
  Selectable markers: Puromycin
Growth in bacteria
  Bacterial resistance: Ampicillin, 100 μg/mL
  Growth temperature: 37°C
  Growth strain: DH5alpha
  Copy number: High Copy
Gene/Insert
  Gene/Insert name: TSSK3 (alt names: TSSK3; NM_052841.3)
  gRNA/shRNA sequence: GAATCTCTGGATAAACTCTG
  Species: H. sapiens (human)
  Entrez Gene: TSSK3 (a.k.a. SPOGA3, STK22C, STK22D, TSK3)
  Promoter: hU6
  Cloning method: Unknown
  Sequencing primers: 5′ U6-F; 3′ pS2-R
Terms and licenses: Academic/Nonprofit Terms; Industry Terms: Not Available to Industry
Depositor comments: The gRNA was designed to target the following Genbank reference sequence(s): NM_052841.3. Note that this plasmid does NOT contain Cas9. It should be used in conjunction with lentiCas9-Blast (Addgene #52962) or otherwise with cell lines already expressing Cas9. Browse the full kinome gRNA library at http://www.addgene.org/pooled-library/broadgpp-human-kinome/ or visit http://www.broadinstitute.org/rnai/public/ for detailed protocols and information.
How to cite: TSSK3 gRNA (BRDN0001487064) was a gift from John Doench & David Root (Addgene plasmid # 78040 ; http://n2t.net/addgene:78040 ; RRID:Addgene_78040)
