>Addgene plasmid #78040 | TSSK3 gRNA (BRDN0001487064) | depositor partial sequence | sequence record 145499 | Target Sequence
GAATCTCTGGATAAACTCTG
