>Addgene plasmid #78040 | TSSK3 gRNA (BRDN0001487064) | addgene partial sequence | sequence record 188879 | hU6-F
CGTAGAAAGTAATAATTTCTTGGGTAGTTTGCAGTTTTAAAATTATGTTTTAAAATGGACTATCATATGC
TTACCGTAACTTGAAAGTATTTCGATTTCTTGGCTTTATATATCTTGTGGAAAGGACGAAACACCGGAAT
CTCTGGATAAACTCTGGTTTTAGAGCTAGAAATAGCAAGTTAAAATAAGGCTAGTCCGTTATCAACTTGA
AAAAGTGGCACCGAGTCGGTGCTTTTTTAAGCTTGGCGTAACTAGATCTTGAGACAAATGGCAGTATTCA
TCCACAATTTTAAAAGAAAAGGGGGGATTGGGGGGTACAGTGCAGGGGAAAGAATAGTAGACATAATAGC
AACAGACATACAAACTAAAGAATTACAAAAACAAATTACAAAAATTCAAAATTTTCGGGTTTATTACAGG
GACAGCAGAGATCCACTTTGGCGCCGGCTCGAGGGGGCCCGGGTGCAAAGATGGATAAAGTTTTAAACAG
AGAGGAATCTTTGCAGCTAATGGACCTTCTAGGTCTTGAAAGGAGTGGGAATTGGCTCCGGTGCCCGTCA
GTGGGCAGAG
